>Addgene plasmid #221521 | MAPK9_BirA_Nterm | addgene full sequence | sequence record 439409 | Addgene NGS Result
CCCAATCCTCCCCCTTGCTGTCCTGCCCCACCCCACCCCCCAGAATAGAATGACACCTACTCAGACAATG
CGATGCAATTTCCTCATTTTATTAGGAAAGGACAGTGGGAGTGGCACCTTCCAGGGTCAAGGAAGGCACG
GGGGAGGGGCAAACAACAGATGGCTGGCAACTAGAAGGCACAGTCGAGGCTGATCAGCGGGTTTAAACGG
GCCCTCTAGACTCGAGTCACACCACTTTGTACAAGAAAGTTGGTCATCGACAGCCTTCAAGGGGTCCCGT
CGAGGCATCAAGACTGCTGTCTGTGTCTGAGGCCAGCGTCTGCTCAGTGGACATGGATGAAATGTCATTG
ATCGATGAAGACTGAGAAGGAGTGGCGTTGCTACTTACTGCTGCATCTGAAGGCTGATCTTTTACAACAC
CATTCTTGCTTCTTTCTTCCCAATCCATGACTTCTTTGTAAATTAGCTCTTTCCATTCTTCAATTGCATG
TTCTCTTTCTTCCAACTGGGCATCATAAATTTGAGGTGGTGGGGCTTCTGCTTCGGCGGGGTCATACCAA
ACAGTGATGTATGGGTGACGCAGAGCTTCGTCTACAGAGATCCGCTTGTCAGGATCAATCACTAACATTT
TTGATAACAGATCTCTGGCTTGACTTGTTTTTATTTTGTCTCGCTCAGATTCTGATGGGAATATCCAATC
TGGAAAGAGTTCTTCAAATTTGATTCCAGGATACTTTGGTCTGTTTTCGACATAATTCCTCACAGTTGGC
TGAAGTTTCTTCATGAACTCTGCTGATGGTGTTCCCAGCTGCTCAATAACTTTATTCCACTGATCAATAT
GGTCAGTGCCTTGGAATATCACACAACCTTTCACCAGCTCTCCCATGATGCAACCCACTGACCAGATATC
AACGTTCTCTTTGTAGCCCATACCCAGGATGACTTCGGGCGCCCGGTAGTACCGTGTCACCACGTAAGGG
GTCATCATGAAGTTAGTGCACGCTGTCCGGGCCAGGCCAAAGTCAAGGATCTTCAGGGTGCAGTCTGATT
TCACAACAATGTTGCTAGGCTTCAAATCTCTATGAATTATACCAGCTGAATGCAGATGTTTAATACCACA
AAGCATCTGGTAAAGAAGGTAGGACATTCTTTCATGATCCAGCTCCATGTGAATAACCTGACATAAGTTA
GCATCCATTAATTCCATAACCAAATACACATCTTGAAATTCTTCTAGAGTTTTTTGTGGTGTAAACACAT
TTAACAAACTAATTATATTTTTATGATTGACACATTTTAAGAGGACAAGTTCACGATAAGCTCTCTTTGC
ATGAGTTTGGTTCTGAAAAGGACGGCTTAGTTTCTTGACTGCAACATTTATCCCAAGAACTGTATCAAAT
GCAGCACAAACAATCCCTTGGGCCCCAGAGCCAATTGGTTTCAGCTGCTGGTAACGTTTTAGGACAGTGA
AGGTTGAGTCTGCCACTTGCACACTATAAAACTGACTGTCACATTTACTGTCGCTCATGCCAACTTTTTT
GTACAAACTTGTGGGCGCGCCTAGTTTATCGTCATCGTCTTTGTAGTCTGGCGCGCCGCCGCCGGGGCCA
GATCCCCCCTTCTCGGCGCTCCGCAGGCTGATCTCGCCGCCCATCCAGGGCTTGATGATGCCGTCCTGCT
CCAGCAGCAGGGCGCCCTGCTTGTCGATGCCCCGGCTGATGCCGAAGATCTCCTTGTCGCCGATGATCAG
CTTCACGGGCCGGTTGATGAAGTTGTCCAGCTTCTCCCACCGGCTCAGGTAGGGGGCCAGGCCCTCCTGC
TCGAACAGCTCCAGGGCGGCCCGCAGCTCCCGGATCAGCATGGCGGCCAGGGTGTTCCGGTCCAGGTTGA
TGCCGGCCTCCTGCAGGGTGATCCAGCCCTGGTTCACCACGCTCTCCTCCACCCGCCGCATGGCCATGTT
GATGCCGGCGCCGATCACGATCTGGGCGGCGTCGCCGGTCTTGCCGGTCAGCTCCACCAGGATGCCGGCC
AGCTTCCGGTCCTGCAGGTACAGGTCGTTGGGCCACTTCACCCGCACCTTGTCGGCGCCCAGCTTCCGCA
GCACCTCGGCCATCACGATGCCGATCACCAGGCTCAGGCCGATGGCGGCGGCGGGGCCCTGCTCCAGCCG
CCAGAACATGCTCAGGTACAGGTTGGCGCCGAAGGGGCTGAACCACTTCCGGCCCCGGCCGCCCCGGCCG
GCCTGCTGGTACTCGGCGATGCAGGCGTCGCCGCTCTTCAGCTCGCCGATCCGGTCCAGCAGGTACTGGT
TGGTGCTGTCGATCACGGGCAGCACGGCCACGCTGCCGCCGTCCAGCTGGCCCAGGATCTGCTTGGCGTT
CAGCAGCTGGATGGGCTCGGGCAGGCTGTAGCCCTTGCCGGGCACGGTGAACACGTCCACGCCCCAGTCC
CGCAGGGTCTGGATGTGCTTGTTGATGGCGGCCCGGCTCATGCCCAGGGTCTCGCCCAGCTGCTCGCCGC
TGTGGAACTCGCCGTTGGCCAGCAGGGCGATCAGCTTCAGGGGCACGGTGTTGTCCTTCATGGTGGCGCT
AGCTGGATCCGAGCTCGGTACCAAGCTTAAGTTTAAACGCTAGAGTCCGGAGGCTGGATCGGTCCCGGTG
TCTTCTATGGAGGTCAAAACAGCGTGGATGGCGTCTCCAGGCGATCTGACGGTTCACTAAACGAGCTCGT
CGACGATCTCTATCACTGATAGGGAGATCTCTATCACTGATAGGGAGAGCTCTGCTTATATAGACCTCCC
ACCGTACACGCCTACCGCCCATTTGCGTCAATGGGGCGGAGTTGTTACGACATTTTGGAAAGTCCCGTTG
ATTTTGGTGCCAAAACAAACTCCCATTGACGTCAATGGGGTGGAGACTTGGAAATCCCCGTGAGTCAAAC
CGCTATCCACGCCCATTGATGTACTGCCAAAACCGCATCACCATGGTAATAGCGATGACTAATACGTAGA
TGTACTGCCAAGTAGGAAAGTCCCATAAGGTCATGTACTGGGCATAATGCCAGGCGGGCCATTTACCGTC
ATTGACGTCAATAGGGGGCGTACTTGGCATATGATACACTTGATGTACTGCCAAGTGGGCAGTTTACCGT
AAATACTCCACCCATTGACGTCAATGGAAAGTCCCTATTGGCGTTACTATGGGAACATACGTCATTATTG
ACGTCAATGGGCGGGGGTCGTTGGGCGGTCAGCCAGGCGGGCCATTTACCGTAAGTTATGTAACGCGGAA
CTCCATATATGGGCTATGAACTAATGACCCCGTAATTGATTACTATTAATAACTAGTCAATAATCAATGT
CAACGCGTATATCTGGCCCGTACATCGCGAAGCAGCGCAAAACGCCTAACCCTAAGCAGATTCTTCATGC
AATTGTCGGTCAAGCCTTGCCTTGTTGTAGCTTAAATTTTGCTCGCGCACTACTCAGCGACCTCCAACAC
ACAAGCAGGGAGCAGATACTGGCTTAACTATGCGGCATCAGAGCAGATTGTACTGAGAGTGCACCATAGG
GGATCGGGAGATCTCCCGATCCGTCGACGTCAGGTGGCACTTTTCGGGGAAATGTGCGCGGAACCCCTAT
TTGTTTATTTTTCTAAATACATTCAAATATGTATCCGCTCATGAGACAATAACCCTGATAAATGCTTCAA
TAATATTGAAAAAGGAAGAGTATGAGTATTCAACATTTCCGTGTCGCCCTTATTCCCTTTTTTGCGGCAT
TTTGCCTTCCTGTTTTTGCTCACCCAGAAACGCTGGTGAAAGTAAAAGATGCTGAAGATCAGTTGGGTGC
ACGAGTGGGTTACATCGAACTGGATCTCAACAGCGGTAAGATCCTTGAGAGTTTTCGCCCCGAAGAACGT
TTTCCAATGATGAGCACTTTTAAAGTTCTGCTATGTGGCGCGGTATTATCCCGTATTGACGCCGGGCAAG
AGCAACTCGGTCGCCGCATACACTATTCTCAGAATGACTTGGTTGAGTACTCACCAGTCACAGAAAAGCA
TCTTACGGATGGCATGACAGTAAGAGAATTATGCAGTGCTGCCATAACCATGAGTGATAACACTGCGGCC
AACTTACTTCTGACAACGATCGGAGGACCGAAGGAGCTAACCGCTTTTTTGCACAACATGGGGGATCATG
TAACTCGCCTTGATCGTTGGGAACCGGAGCTGAATGAAGCCATACCAAACGACGAGCGTGACACCACGAT
GCCTGTAGCAATGGCAACAACGTTGCGCAAACTATTAACTGGCGAACTACTTACTCTAGCTTCCCGGCAA
CAATTAATAGACTGGATGGAGGCGGATAAAGTTGCAGGACCACTTCTGCGCTCGGCCCTTCCGGCTGGCT
GGTTTATTGCTGATAAATCTGGAGCCGGTGAGCGTGGGTCTCGCGGTATCATTGCAGCACTGGGGCCAGA
TGGTAAGCCCTCCCGTATCGTAGTTATCTACACGACGGGGAGTCAGGCAACTATGGATGAACGAAATAGA
CAGATCGCTGAGATAGGTGCCTCACTGATTAAGCATTGGTAACTGTCAGACCAAGTTTACTCATATATAC
TTTAGATTGATTTAAAACTTCATTTTTAATTTAAAAGGATCTAGGTGAAGATCCTTTTTGATAATCTCAT
GACCAAAATCCCTTAACGTGAGTTTTCGTTCCACTGAGCGTCAGACCCCGTAGAAAAGATCAAAGGATCT
TCTTGAGATCCTTTTTTTCTGCGCGTAATCTGCTGCTTGCAAACAAAAAAACCACCGCTACCAGCGGTGG
TTTGTTTGCCGGATCAAGAGCTACCAACTCTTTTTCCGAAGGTAACTGGCTTCAGCAGAGCGCAGATACC
AAATACTGTTCTTCTAGTGTAGCCGTAGTTAGGCCACCACTTCAAGAACTCTGTAGCACCGCCTACATAC
CTCGCTCTGCTAATCCTGTTACCAGTGGCTGCTGCCAGTGGCGATAAGTCGTGTCTTACCGGGTTGGACT
CAAGACGATAGTTACCGGATAAGGCGCAGCGGTCGGGCTGAACGGGGGGTTCGTGCACACAGCCCAGCTT
GGAGCGAACGACCTACACCGAACTGAGATACCTACAGCGTGAGCTATGAGAAAGCGCCACGCTTCCCGAA
GGGAGAAAGGCGGACAGGTATCCGGTAAGCGGCAGGGTCGGAACAGGAGAGCGCACGAGGGAGCTTCCAG
GGGGAAACGCCTGGTATCTTTATAGTCCTGTCGGGTTTCGCCACCTCTGACTTGAGCGTCGATTTTTGTG
ATGCTCGTCAGGGGGGCGGAGCCTATGGAAAAACGCCAGCAACGCGGCCTTTTTACGGTTCCTGGCCTTT
TGCTGGCCTTTTGCTCACATGTTCTTTCCTGCGTTATCCCCTGATTCTGTGGATAACCGTATTACCGCCT
TTGAGTGAGCTGATACCGCTCGCCGCAGCCGAACGACCGAGCGCAGCGAGTCAGTGAGCGAGGAAGCGGA
AGAGCGCCCAATACGCAAACCGCCTCTCCCCGCGCGTTGGCCGATTCATTAATGCAGCTGGCACGACAGG
TTTCCCGACTGGAAAGCGGGCAGTGAGCGCAACGCAATTAATGTGAGTTAGCTCACTCATTAGGCACCCC
AGGCTTTACACTTTATGCTTCCGGCTCGTATGTTGTGTGGAATTGTGAGCGGATAACAATTTCACACAGG
AAACAGCTATGACCATGATTACGCCAAGCTCTAGCTAGAGGTCGACGGTATACAGACATGATAAGATACA
TTGATGAGTTTGGACAAACCACAACTAGAATGCAGTGAAAAAAATGCTTTATTTGTGAAATTTGTGATGC
TATTGCTTTATTTGTAACCATTATAAGCTGCAATAAACAAGTTGGGGTGGGCGAAGAACTCCAGCATGAG
ATCCCCGCGCTGGAGGATCATCCAGCCGGCGTCCCGGAAAACGATTCCGAAGCCCAACCTTTCATAGAAG
GCGGCGGTGGAATCGAAATCTCGTAGTACGTGCTATTCCTTTGCCCTCGGACGAGTGCTGGGGCGTCGGT
TTCCACTATCGGCGAGTACTTCTACACAGCCATCGGTCCAGACGGCCGCGCTTCTGCGGGCGATTTGTGT
ACGCCCGACAGTCCCGGCTCCGGATCGGACGATTGCGTCGCATCGACCCTGCGCCCAAGCTGCATCATCG
AAATTGCCGTCAACCAAGCTCTGATAGAGTTGGTCAAGACCAATGCGGAGCATATACGCCCGGAGCCGCG
GCGATCCTGCAAGCTCCGGATGCCTCCGCTCGAAGTAGCGCGTCTGCTGCTCCATACAAGCCAACCACGG
CCTCCAGAAGAAGATGTTGGCGACCTCGTATTGGGAATCCCCGAACATCGCCTCGCTCCAGTCAATGACC
GCTGTTATGCGGCCATTGTCCGTCAGGACATTGTTGGAGCCGAAATCCGCGTGCACGAGGTGCCGGACTT
CGGGGCAGTCCTCGGCCCAAAGCATCAGCTCATCGAGAGCCTGCGCGACGGACGCACTGACGGTGTCGTC
CATCACAGTTTGCCAGTGATACACATGGGGATCAGCAATCGCGCATATGAAATCACGCCATGTAGTGTAT
TGACCGATTCCTTGCGGTCCGAATGGGCCGAACCCGCTCGTCTGGCTAAGATCGGCCGCAGCGATCGCAT
CCATGGCCTCCGCGACCGGCTGCAGAACAGCGGGCAGTTCGGTTTCAGGCAGGTCTTGCAACGTGACACC
CTGTGCACGGCGGGAGATGCAATAGGTCAGGCTCTCGCTGAATTCCCCAATGTCAAGCACTTCCGGAATC
GGGAGCGCGGCCGATGCAAAGTGCCGATAAACATAACGATCTTTGTAGAAACCATCGGCGCAGCTATTTA
CCCGCAGGACATATCCACGCCCTCCTACATCGAAGCTGAAAGCACGAGATTCTTCGCCCTCCGAGAGCTG
CATCAGGTCGGAGACGCTGTCGAACTTTTCGATCAGAAACTTCTCGACAGACGTCGCGGTGAGTTCAGGC
TTTTTGGCCAAGGAAGTTCCTATACTTTCTAGAGAATAGGAACTTCGGAATAGGAACTTCTAGGTACGTG
AACCATCACCCT
[91 nt withheld, positions 7153-7243]
G
[124 nt withheld, positions 7245-7368]
GGGGATACCCCCTAGAGCCCCAGCTGGTTCTTTCCGCCTCAGAAGCCATAGAGCCCACCGCATCCCCAGC
ATGCCTGCTATTGTCTT
Features (pLannotate 1.2.2; 25 found; start..end, strand, type, name):
    232..249     +  protein_bind   attB2 (fragment): mutant version of attB; core recombination site for the Gateway® BP reaction BP Clonase™
    257..1528    -  CDS            MAPK9: MK09_HUMAN - Also known as JNK2, PRKM9, SAPK1A. Experimental evidence at protein level: Swiss-Prot protein existence level 1. MAPK9 isoforms display different binding patterns: alpha-1 and alpha-2 preferentially bind to JUN, whereas beta-1 and beta-2 bind to ATF2. However, there is no correlation between binding and phosphorylation, which is achieved at about the same efficiency by all isoforms. JUNB is not a substrate for JNK2 alpha-2, and JUND binds only weakly to it. From Homo sapiens (Human).
   1534..1551    -  protein_bind   attB1 (fragment): mutant version of attB; core recombination site for the Gateway® BP reaction BP Clonase™
   1565..1588    -  CDS            3xFLAG (fragment): three tandem FLAG® epitope tags
   1619..2581    -  CDS            birA: BIRA_ECOLI - Also known as bioR, dhbB. Experimental evidence at protein level: Swiss-Prot protein existence level 1. Acts both as a biotin--[acetyl-CoA-carboxylase] ligase and a biotin-operon repressor. In the presence of ATP, BirA activates biotin to form the BirA-biotinyl-5'-adenylate (BirA-bio-5'-AMP or holoBirA) complex. HoloBirA can either transfer the biotinyl moiety to the biotin carboxyl carrier protein (BCCP) subunit of acetyl-CoA carboxylase, or bind to the biotin operator site and inhibit transcription of the operon. From Escherichia coli (strain K12).
   2695..2728    -  promoter       TRE3GV promoter (fragment): 3rd-generation Tet-responsive promoter that can be activated by binding of Tet-On® 3G, optimized for retroviral and lentiviral vectors
   2736..2755    -  promoter       PLtetO-1 promoter (fragment): modified phage lambda PL promoter with tet operator sites (Lutz and Bujard, 1997)
   2757..2776    -  promoter       PLtetO-1 promoter (fragment): modified phage lambda PL promoter with tet operator sites (Lutz and Bujard, 1997)
   2778..2981    -  promoter       CMV promoter: human cytomegalovirus (CMV) immediate early promoter
   2982..3361    -  enhancer       CMV enhancer: human cytomegalovirus immediate early enhancer
   3516..3568    +  misc_feature   bom (fragment): basis of mobility region from pBR322
   3627..3731    +  promoter       AmpR promoter: bla
   3732..4592    +  CDS            AmpR: β-lactamase; bla; confers resistance to ampicillin, carbenicillin, and related antibiotics
   4763..5351    +  rep_origin     ori: high-copy-number ColE1/pMB1/pBR322/pUC origin of replication
   5534..5626    +  CDS            lacI (fragment): lac repressor; lacI; The lac repressor binds to the lac operator to inhibit transcription in E. coli. This inhibition can be relieved by adding lactose or isopropyl-β-D-thiogalactopyranoside (IPTG).
   5639..5660    +  protein_bind   CAP binding site: CAP binding activates transcription in the presence of cAMP. E. coli catabolite activator protein
   5675..5705    +  promoter       lac promoter: promoter for the E. coli lac operon
   5713..5729    +  protein_bind   lac operator: The lac repressor binds to the lac operator to inhibit transcription in E. coli. This inhibition can be relieved by adding lactose or isopropyl-β-D-thiogalactopyranoside (IPTG). lac repressor encoded by lacI
   5802..5923    -  polyA_signal   SV40 poly(A) signal: SV40 polyadenylation signal
   5918..6043    -  CDS            ble (fragment): BLE_KLEPN - Experimental evidence at protein level: Swiss-Prot protein existence level 1. Binding protein with a strong affinity to the bleomycin family of antibiotics. Binds to CL990; an antimitotic-antibiotic compound. From Klebsiella pneumoniae.
   6053..7075    -  CDS            HygR: aminoglycoside phosphotransferase from E. coli; aph(4)-Ia; confers resistance to hygromycin
   7083..7130    -  protein_bind   FRT: FLP-mediated recombination occurs in the 8-bp core sequence TCTAGAAA (Turan and Bode, 2011). FLP recombinase from the Saccharomyces cerevisiae 2μ plasmid
   7135..7368    -  rep_origin     f1 ori (fragment) (sequence partly withheld): f1 bacteriophage origin of replication; arrow indicates direction of (+) strand synthesis
   7389..7410    -  promoter       SV40 promoter (fragment): SV40 enhancer and early promoter
   7414..183     -  polyA_signal   bGH poly(A) signal (across the origin): bovine growth hormone polyadenylation signal
