[The description below was written by a language model from this plasmid's Addgene catalogue record and pLannotate feature annotations shown in this document.]
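Description:
MAPK9_BirA_Nterm is a mammalian expression plasmid that encodes human MAPK9 (JNK2) fused at its N terminus to the E. coli biotin ligase BirA, with a FLAG epitope between the two. The MAPK9 coding sequence was introduced by Gateway cloning into the BirA_Nterm backbone and is flanked by residual attB1 and attB2 sites. In bacteria the plasmid is maintained through a high-copy ColE1/pUC-type origin and selected with ampicillin through the β-lactamase gene. A fragment of the f1 origin and remnants of lac regulatory sequence are also annotated in the backbone.

The fusion reading frame runs BirA, FLAG, attB1, MAPK9 and is driven by the CMV enhancer and promoter. Short annotated fragments containing tet operator sequence sit immediately downstream of the promoter, which suggests a tetracycline-regulatable CMV/TetO arrangement, although the catalogue fields do not state inducibility. Transcription ends at a bGH polyadenylation signal. A hygromycin resistance gene lies directly downstream of an FRT site and carries an SV40 poly(A) signal, with no complete promoter annotated for it. This layout is typical of vectors designed for FLP-mediated integration into a genomic FRT site, where insertion supplies the promoter and hygromycin selects stable integrants, but the record does not name that system explicitly.

The stated purpose is a Flag-tagged biotinylation enzyme for expression with MAPK9. This is consistent with proximity-dependent biotinylation experiments, in which proteins near the kinase are biotinylated for later capture. The record does not say whether the BirA carries a promiscuous-activity mutation.
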