Addgene plasmid #221521: MAPK9_BirA_Nterm
Purpose: Flag-tagged biotinylation enzyme for co-expression of Mapk9
Depositing lab: Alessandro Ori. Depositing organization: Leibniz Institute on Aging - Fritz Lipmann Institute (FLI).
Backbone
  Vector backbone: BirA_Nterm
  Backbone size w/o insert (bp): 6180
  Vector type: Mammalian Expression
  Selectable markers: Hygromycin
Growth in bacteria
  Bacterial resistance: Ampicillin, 100 μg/mL
  Growth temperature: 37°C
  Growth strain: DH5alpha
  Copy number: High Copy
Gene/Insert
  Gene/Insert name: MAPK9
  Species: H. sapiens (human)
  Insert size (bp): 1275
  Entrez Gene: MAPK9 (a.k.a. JNK-55, JNK2, JNK2A, JNK2ALPHA, JNK2B, JNK2BETA, PRKM9, SAPK, SAPK1a, p54a, p54aSAPK)
  Tag / fusion protein: BirA (N terminal on insert)
  Cloning method: Gateway Cloning
Terms and licenses: Academic/Nonprofit Terms; Industry Terms: Not Available to Industry
How to cite: MAPK9_BirA_Nterm was a gift from Alessandro Ori (Addgene plasmid # 221521 ; http://n2t.net/addgene:221521 ; RRID:Addgene_221521)
